LOCUS       Exported 7507 bp ds-DNA circular SYN 12-MAY-2021
DEFINITION  synthetic circular DNA
ACCESSION   .
VERSION     .
KEYWORDS    LV-GFP
SOURCE      synthetic DNA construct
  ORGANISM  synthetic DNA construct
REFERENCE   1 (bases 1 to 7507)
  AUTHORS   Beronja S, Livshits G, Williams S, Fuchs E
  TITLE     Rapid functional dissection of genetic networks via tissue-specific
            transduction and RNAi in mouse embryos.
  JOURNAL   Nat Med. 2010 Jul . 16(7):821-7.
  PUBMED    20526348
REFERENCE   2 (bases 1 to 7507)
  AUTHORS   .
  TITLE     Direct Submission
  JOURNAL   Exported May 12, 2021 from SnapGene Server 1.1.58
            http://www.snapgene.com
FEATURES             Location/Qualifiers
     source          1..7507
                     /organism="synthetic DNA construct"
                     /mol_type="other DNA"
     primer_bind     426..444
                     /label=hPGK-F
                     /note="Human PGK promoter, forward primer"
     CDS             519..896
                     /codon_start=1
                     /gene="HIST1H2BJ"
                     /product="human histone H2B"
                     /label=H2B
                     /translation="MPEPAKSAPAPKKGSKKAVTKAQKKGGKKRKRSRKESYSIYVYKV
                     LKQVHPDTGISSKAMGIMNSFVNDIFERIAGEASRLAHYNKRSTITSREIQTAVRLLLP
                     GELAKHAVSEGTKAITKYTSAK"
     regulatory      909..918
                     /regulatory_class="other"
                     /note="vertebrate consensus sequence for strong initiation
                     of translation (Kozak, 1987)"
     CDS             915..1634
                     /codon_start=1
                     /product="the original enhanced GFP (Yang et al., 1996)"
                     /label=EGFP
                     /note="mammalian codon-optimized"
                     /translation="MVSKGEELFTGVVPILVELDGDVNGHKFSVSGEGEGDATYGKLTL
                     KFICTTGKLPVPWPTLVTTLTYGVQCFSRYPDHMKQHDFFKSAMPEGYVQERTIFFKDD
                     GNYKTRAEVKFEGDTLVNRIELKGIDFKEDGNILGHKLEYNYNSHNVYIMADKQKNGIK
                     VNFKIRHNIEDGSVQLADHYQQNTPIGDGPVLLPDNHYLSTQSALSKDPNEKRDHMVLL
                     EFVTAAGITLGMDELYK"
     CDS             915..1631
                     /codon_start=1
                     /product="enhanced GFP"
                     /label=EGFP
                     /translation="MVSKGEELFTGVVPILVELDGDVNGHKFSVSGEGEGDATYGKLTL
                     KFICTTGKLPVPWPTLVTTLTYGVQCFSRYPDHMKQHDFFKSAMPEGYVQERTIFFKDD
                     GNYKTRAEVKFEGDTLVNRIELKGIDFKEDGNILGHKLEYNYNSHNVYIMADKQKNGIK
                     VNFKIRHNIEDGSVQLADHYQQNTPIGDGPVLLPDNHYLSTQSALSKDPNEKRDHMVLL
                     EFVTAAGITLGMDELYK"
     primer_bind     complement(960..981)
                     /label=EGFP-N
                     /note="EGFP, reverse primer"
     primer_bind     complement(1221..1240)
                     /label=EXFP-R
                     /note="For distinguishing EGFP variants, reverse primer"
     primer_bind     1568..1589
                     /label=EGFP-C
                     /note="EGFP, forward primer"
     LTR             1713..1946
                     /label=3' LTR (Delta-U3)
                     /note="self-inactivating 3' long terminal repeat (LTR) from
                     HIV-1"
     polyA_signal    2018..2139
                     /label=SV40 poly(A) signal
                     /note="SV40 polyadenylation signal"
     primer_bind     complement(2055..2074)
                     /label=SV40pA-R
                     /note="SV40 polyA, reverse primer"
     primer_bind     2109..2128
                     /label=EBV-rev
                     /note="SV40 polyA terminator, reverse primer"
     rep_origin      2179..2314
                     /label=SV40 ori
                     /note="SV40 origin of replication"
     primer_bind     2241..2260
                     /label=SV40pro-F
                     /note="SV40 promoter/origin, forward primer"
     primer_bind     complement(2334..2353)
                     /label=T7
                     /note="T7 promoter, forward primer"
     promoter        complement(2335..2353)
                     /label=T7 promoter
                     /note="promoter for bacteriophage T7 RNA polymerase"
     primer_bind     complement(2363..2380)
                     /label=M13 Forward
                     /note="In lacZ gene. Also called M13-F20 or M13 (-21)
                     Forward"
     primer_bind     complement(2363..2379)
                     /label=M13 fwd
                     /note="common sequencing primer, one of multiple similar
                     variants"
     primer_bind     complement(2372..2394)
                     /label=M13/pUC Forward
                     /note="In lacZ gene"
     rep_origin      2521..2976
                     /direction=RIGHT
                     /label=f1 ori
                     /note="f1 bacteriophage origin of replication; arrow
                     indicates direction of (+) strand synthesis"
     primer_bind     complement(2608..2627)
                     /label=F1ori-R
                     /note="F1 origin, reverse primer"
     primer_bind     2818..2839
                     /label=F1ori-F
                     /note="F1 origin, forward primer"
     promoter        3002..3106
                     /gene="bla"
                     /label=AmpR promoter
     CDS             3107..3967
                     /codon_start=1
                     /gene="bla"
                     /product="beta-lactamase"
                     /label=AmpR
                     /note="confers resistance to ampicillin, carbenicillin, and
                     related antibiotics"
                     /translation="MSIQHFRVALIPFFAAFCLPVFAHPETLVKVKDAEDQLGARVGYI
                     ELDLNSGKILESFRPEERFPMMSTFKVLLCGAVLSRIDAGQEQLGRRIHYSQNDLVEYS
                     PVTEKHLTDGMTVRELCSAAITMSDNTAANLLLTTIGGPKELTAFLHNMGDHVTRLDRW
                     EPELNEAIPNDERDTTMPVAMATTLRKLLTGELLTLASRQQLIDWMEADKVAGPLLRSA
                     LPAGWFIADKSGAGERGSRGIIAALGPDGKPSRIVVIYTTGSQATMDERNRQIAEIGAS
                     LIKHW"
     primer_bind     complement(3325..3344)
                     /label=Amp-R
                     /note="Ampicillin resistance gene, reverse primer"
     rep_origin      4138..4726
                     /direction=RIGHT
                     /label=ori
                     /note="high-copy-number ColE1/pMB1/pBR322/pUC origin of
                     replication"
     primer_bind     4627..4646
                     /label=pBR322ori-F
                     /note="pBR322 origin, forward primer"
     primer_bind     4880..4897
                     /label=L4440
                     /note="L4440 vector, forward primer"
     protein_bind    5014..5035
                     /label=CAP binding site
                     /bound_moiety="E. coli catabolite activator protein"
                     /note="CAP binding activates transcription in the presence
                     of cAMP."
     promoter        5050..5080
                     /label=lac promoter
                     /note="promoter for the E. coli lac operon"
     protein_bind    5088..5104
                     /label=lac operator
                     /bound_moiety="lac repressor encoded by lacI"
                     /note="The lac repressor binds to the lac operator to
                     inhibit transcription in E. coli. This inhibition can be
                     relieved by adding lactose or
                     isopropyl-beta-D-thiogalactopyranoside (IPTG)."
     primer_bind     5093..5115
                     /label=M13/pUC Reverse
                     /note="In lacZ gene"
     primer_bind     5112..5128
                     /label=M13 rev
                     /note="common sequencing primer, one of multiple similar
                     variants"
     primer_bind     5112..5128
                     /label=M13 Reverse
                     /note="In lacZ gene. Also called M13-rev"
     primer_bind     5147..5167
                     /label=T3
                     /note="T3 promoter, forward primer"
     promoter        5149..5167
                     /label=T3 promoter
                     /note="promoter for bacteriophage T3 RNA polymerase"
     promoter        5195..5421
                     /label=RSV promoter
                     /note="Rous sarcoma virus enhancer/promoter"
     LTR             5422..5602
                     /label=5' LTR (truncated)
                     /note="truncated 5' long terminal repeat (LTR) from HIV-1"
     misc_feature    5649..5774
                     /label=HIV-1 Psi
                     /note="packaging signal of human immunodeficiency virus
                     type 1"
     misc_feature    6267..6500
                     /label=RRE
                     /note="The Rev response element (RRE) of HIV-1 allows for
                     Rev-dependent mRNA export from the nucleus to the
                     cytoplasm."
     CDS             6685..6729
                     /codon_start=1
                     /product="antigenic peptide corresponding to amino acids
                     655 to 669 of the HIV envelope protein gp41 (Lutje Hulsik
                     et al., 2013)"
                     /label=gp41 peptide
                     /note="recognized by the 2H10 single-chain llama nanobody"
                     /translation="KNEQELLELDKWASL"
     promoter        7027..7267
                     /label=U6 promoter
                     /note="RNA polymerase III promoter for human U6 snRNA"
     primer_bind     7027..7047
                     /label=hU6-F
                     /note="Human U6 promoter, forward primer"
     primer_bind     7198..7217
                     /label=LKO.1 5'
                     /note="Human U6 promoter, forward primer"
     misc_feature    7338..7455
                     /label=cPPT/CTS
                     /note="central polypurine tract and central termination
                     sequence of HIV-1"
     promoter        7504..507
                     /label=hPGK promoter
                     /note="human phosphoglycerate kinase 1 promoter"
ORIGIN
        1 ttggggttgc gccttttcca aggcagccct gggtttgcgc agggacgcgg ctgctctggg
       61 cgtggttccg ggaaacgcag cggcgccgac cctgggtctc gcacattctt cacgtccgtt
      121 cgcagcgtca cccggatctt cgccgctacc cttgtgggcc ccccggcgac gcttcctgct
      181 ccgcccctaa gtcgggaagg ttccttgcgg ttcgcggcgt gccggacgtg acaaacggaa
      241 gccgcacgtc tcactagtac cctcgcagac ggacagcgcc agggagcaat ggcagcgcgc
      301 cgaccgcgat gggctgtggc caatagcggc tgctcagcag ggcgcgccga gagcagcggc
      361 cgggaagggg cggtgcggga ggcggggtgt ggggcggtag tgtgggccct gttcctgccc
      421 gcgcggtgtt ccgcattctg caagcctccg gagcgcacgt cggcagtcgg ctccctcgtt
      481 gaccgaatca ccgacctctc tccccagggg gatctaccat gccagagcca gcgaagtctg
      541 ctcccgcccc gaaaaagggc tccaagaagg cggtgactaa ggcgcagaag aaaggcggca
      601 agaagcgcaa gcgcagccgc aaggagagct attccatcta tgtgtacaag gttctgaagc
      661 aggtccaccc tgacaccggc atttcgtcca aggccatggg catcatgaac tcgtttgtga
      721 acgacatttt cgagcgcatc gcaggtgagg cttcccgcct ggcgcattac aacaagcgct
      781 cgaccatcac ctccagggag atccagacgg ccgtgcgcct gctgctgcct ggggagttgg
      841 ccaagcacgc cgtgtccgag ggtactaagg ccatcaccaa gtacaccagc gctaaggatc
      901 caccggtcgc caccatggtg agcaagggcg aggagctgtt caccggggtg gtgcccatcc
      961 tggtcgagct ggacggcgac gtaaacggcc acaagttcag cgtgtccggc gagggcgagg
     1021 gcgatgccac ctacggcaag ctgaccctga agttcatctg caccaccggc aagctgcccg
     1081 tgccctggcc caccctcgtg accaccctga cctacggcgt gcagtgcttc agccgctacc
     1141 ccgaccacat gaagcagcac gacttcttca agtccgccat gcccgaaggc tacgtccagg
     1201 agcgcaccat cttcttcaag gacgacggca actacaagac ccgcgccgag gtgaagttcg
     1261 agggcgacac cctggtgaac cgcatcgagc tgaagggcat cgacttcaag gaggacggca
     1321 acatcctggg gcacaagctg gagtacaact acaacagcca caacgtctat atcatggccg
     1381 acaagcagaa gaacggcatc aaggtgaact tcaagatccg ccacaacatc gaggacggca
     1441 gcgtgcagct cgccgaccac taccagcaga acacccccat cggcgacggc cccgtgctgc
     1501 tgcccgacaa ccactacctg agcacccagt ccgccctgag caaagacccc aacgagaagc
     1561 gcgatcacat ggtcctgctg gagttcgtga ccgccgccgg gatcactctc ggcatggacg
     1621 agctgtacaa gtaaatgcat cggtaccttt aagaccaatg acttacaagg cagctgtaga
     1681 tcttagccac tttttaaaag aaaagggggg actggaaggg ctaattcact cccaacgaag
     1741 acaagatctg ctttttgctt gtactgggtc tctctggtta gaccagatct gagcctggga
     1801 gctctctggc taactaggga acccactgct taagcctcaa taaagcttgc cttgagtgct
     1861 tcaagtagtg tgtgcccgtc tgttgtgtga ctctggtaac tagagatccc tcagaccctt
     1921 ttagtcagtg tggaaaatct ctagcagtag tagttcatgt catcttatta ttcagtattt
     1981 ataacttgca aagaaatgaa tatcagagag tgagaggaac ttgtttattg cagcttataa
     2041 tggttacaaa taaagcaata gcatcacaaa tttcacaaat aaagcatttt tttcactgca
     2101 ttctagttgt ggtttgtcca aactcatcaa tgtatcttat catgtctggc tctagctatc
     2161 ccgcccctaa ctccgcccat cccgccccta actccgccca gttccgccca ttctccgccc
     2221 catggctgac taattttttt tatttatgca gaggccgagg ccgcctcggc ctctgagcta
     2281 ttccagaagt agtgaggagg cttttttgga ggcctaggga cgtacccaat tcgccctata
     2341 gtgagtcgta ttacgcgcgc tcactggccg tcgttttaca acgtcgtgac tgggaaaacc
     2401 ctggcgttac ccaacttaat cgccttgcag cacatccccc tttcgccagc tggcgtaata
     2461 gcgaagaggc ccgcaccgat cgcccttccc aacagttgcg cagcctgaat ggcgaatggg
     2521 nnnnnnnnnn nnnnnnnnnn nnnnnnnnnn nnnnnnnnnn nnnnnnnnnn nnnnnnnnnn
     2581 nnnnnnnnnn nnnnnnnnnn nnnnnnnnnn nnnnnnnnnn nnnnnnnnnn nnnnnnnnnn
     2641 nnnncnnnnn nnnnnnnnnn nnnnnnnnnn nnnnnnnnnn nnnnnnnnnn nnnnnnnnnn
     2701 nnnnnnnnnn nnnnnnnnnn nnnnnnnnnn nnnnnnannn nnnnnnnnnn nnnnnnnnnn
     2761 nnnnnnnnnn nnnnnnnnnn nnnnnncctt tgacgttgga gtccacgttc tttaatagtg
     2821 gactcttgtt ccaaactgga acaacactca accctatctc ggtctattct tttgatttat
     2881 aagggatttt gccgatttcg gcctattggt taaaaaatga gctgatttaa caaaaattta
     2941 acgcgaattt taacaaaata ttaacgctta caatttaggt ggcacttttc ggggaaatgt
     3001 gcgcggaacc cctatttgtt tatttttcta aatacattca aatatgtatc cgctcatgag
     3061 acaataaccc tgataaatgc ttcaataata ttgaaaaagg aagagtatga gtattcaaca
     3121 tttccgtgtc gcccttattc ccttttttgc ggcattttgc cttcctgttt ttgctcaccc
     3181 agaaacgctg gtgaaagtaa aagatgctga agatcagttg ggtgcacgag tgggttacat
     3241 cgaactggat ctcaacagcg gtaagatcct tgagagtttt cgccccgaag aacgttttcc
     3301 aatgatgagc acttttaaag ttctgctatg tggcgcggta ttatcccgta ttgacgccgg
     3361 gcaagagcaa ctcggtcgcc gcatacacta ttctcagaat gacttggttg agtactcacc
     3421 agtcacagaa aagcatctta cggatggcat gacagtaaga gaattatgca gtgctgccat
     3481 aaccatgagt gataacactg cggccaactt acttctgaca acgatcggag gaccgaagga
     3541 gctaaccgct tttttgcaca acatggggga tcatgtaact cgccttgatc gttgggaacc
     3601 ggagctgaat gaagccatac caaacgacga gcgtgacacc acgatgcctg tagcaatggc
     3661 aacaacgttg cgcaaactat taactggcga actacttact ctagcttccc ggcaacaatt
     3721 aatagactgg atggaggcgg ataaagttgc aggaccactt ctgcgctcgg cccttccggc
     3781 tggctggttt attgctgata aatctggagc cggtgagcgt gggtctcgcg gtatcattgc
     3841 agcactgggg ccagatggta agccctcccg tatcgtagtt atctacacga cggggagtca
     3901 ggcaactatg gatgaacgaa atagacagat cgctgagata ggtgcctcac tgattaagca
     3961 ttggtaactg tcagaccaag tttactcata tatactttag attgatttaa aacttcattt
     4021 ttaatttaaa aggatctagg tgaagatcct ttttgataat ctcatgacca aaatccctta
     4081 acgtgagttt tcgttccact gagcgtcaga ccccgtagaa aagatcaaag gatcttcttg
     4141 agatcctttt tttctgcgcg taatctgctg cttgcaaaca aaaaaaccac cgctaccagc
     4201 ggtggtttgt ttgccggatc aagagctacc aactcttttt ccgaaggtaa ctggcttcag
     4261 cagagcgcag ataccaaata ctgttcttct agtgtagccg tagttaggcc accacttcaa
     4321 gaactctgta gcaccgccta catacctcgc tctgctaatc ctgttaccag tggctgctgc
     4381 cagtggcgat aagtcgtgtc ttaccgggtt ggactcaaga cgatagttac cggataaggc
     4441 gcagcggtcg ggctgaacgg ggggttcgtg cacacagccc agcttggagc gaacgaccta
     4501 caccgaactg agatacctac agcgtgagct atgagaaagc gccacgcttc ccgaagggag
     4561 aaaggcggac aggtatccgg taagcggcag ggtcggaaca ggagagcgca cgagggagct
     4621 tccaggggga aacgcctggt atctttatag tcctgtcggg tttcgccacc tctgacttga
     4681 gcgtcgattt ttgtgatgct cgtcaggggg gcggagccta tggaaaaacg ccagcaacgc
     4741 ggccttttta cggttcctgg ccttttgctg gccttttgct cacatgttct ttcctgcgtt
     4801 atcccctgat tctgtggata accgtattac cgcctttgag tgagctgata ccgctcgccg
     4861 cagccgaacg accgagcgca gcgagtcagt gagcgaggaa gcggaagagc gcccaatacg
     4921 caaaccgcct ctccccgcgc gttggccgat tcattaatgc agctggcacg acaggtttcc
     4981 cgactggaaa gcgggcagtg agcgcaacgc aattaatgtg agttagctca ctcattaggc
     5041 accccaggct ttacacttta tgcttccggc tcgtatgttg tgtggaattg tgagcggata
     5101 acaatttcac acaggaaaca gctatgacca tgattacgcc aagcgcgcaa ttaaccctca
     5161 ctaaagggaa caaaagctgg agctgcaagc ttaatgtagt cttatgcaat actcttgtag
     5221 tcttgcaaca tggtaacgat gagttagcaa catgccttac aaggagagaa aaagcaccgt
     5281 gcatgccgat tggtggaagt aaggtggtac gatcgtgcct tattaggaag gcaacagacg
     5341 ggtctgacat ggattggacg aaccactgaa ttgccgcatt gcagagatat tgtatttaag
     5401 tgcctagctc gatacataaa cgggtctctc tggttagacc agatctgagc ctgggagctc
     5461 tctggctaac tagggaaccc actgcttaag cctcaataaa gcttgccttg agtgcttcaa
     5521 gtagtgtgtg cccgtctgtt gtgtgactct ggtaactaga gatccctcag acccttttag
     5581 tcagtgtgga aaatctctag cagtggcgcc cgaacaggga cttgaaagcg aaagggaaac
     5641 cagaggagct ctctcgacgc aggactcggc ttgctgaagc gcgcacggca agaggcgagg
     5701 ggcggcgact ggtgagtacg ccaaaaattt tgactagcgg aggctagaag gagagagatg
     5761 ggtgcgagag cgtcagtatt aagcggggga gaattagatc gcgatgggaa aaaattcggt
     5821 taaggccagg gggaaagaaa aaatataaat taaaacatat agtatgggca agcagggagc
     5881 tagaacgatt cgcagttaat cctggcctgt tagaaacatc agaaggctgt agacaaatac
     5941 tgggacagct acaaccatcc cttcagacag gatcagaaga acttagatca ttatataata
     6001 cagtagcaac cctctattgt gtgcatcaaa ggatagagat aaaagacacc aaggaagctt
     6061 tagacaagat agaggaagag caaaacaaaa gtaagaccac cgcacagcaa gcggccgctg
     6121 atcttcagac ctggaggagg agatatgagg gacaattgga gaagtgaatt atataaatat
     6181 aaagtagtaa aaattgaacc attaggagta gcacccacca aggcaaagag aagagtggtg
     6241 cagagagaaa aaagagcagt gggaatagga gctttgttcc ttgggttctt gggagcagca
     6301 ggaagcacta tgggcgcagc gtcaatgacg ctgacggtac aggccagaca attattgtct
     6361 ggtatagtgc agcagcagaa caatttgctg agggctattg aggcgcaaca gcatctgttg
     6421 caactcacag tctggggcat caagcagctc caggcaagaa tcctggctgt ggaaagatac
     6481 ctaaaggatc aacagctcct ggggatttgg ggttgctctg gaaaactcat ttgcaccact
     6541 gctgtgcctt ggaatgctag ttggagtaat aaatctctgg aacagatttg gaatcacacg
     6601 acctggatgg agtgggacag agaaattaac aattacacaa gcttaataca ctccttaatt
     6661 gaagaatcgc aaaaccagca agaaaagaat gaacaagaat tattggaatt agataaatgg
     6721 gcaagtttgt ggaattggtt taacataaca aattggctgt ggtatataaa attattcata
     6781 atgatagtag gaggcttggt aggtttaaga atagtttttg ctgtactttc tatagtgaat
     6841 agagttaggc agggatattc accattatcg tttcagaccc acctcccaac cccgagggga
     6901 cccgacaggc ccgaaggaat agaagaagaa ggtggagaga gagacagaga cagatccatt
     6961 cgattagtga acggatctcg acggtatcga tcacgagact agcctcgagc ggccgccccc
     7021 ttcaccgagg gcctatttcc catgattcct tcatatttgc atatacgata caaggctgtt
     7081 agagagataa ttggaattaa tttgactgta aacacaaaga tattagtaca aaatacgtga
     7141 cgtagaaagt aataatttct tgggtagttt gcagttttaa aattatgttt taaaatggac
     7201 tatcatatgc ttaccgtaac ttgaaagtat ttcgatttct tggctttata tatcttgtgg
     7261 aaaggacgaa acaccggtcc gcaggtatgc acgcgtgaat tctcgacctc gagacaaatg
     7321 gcagtattca tccacaattt taaaagaaaa ggggggattg gggggtacag tgcaggggaa
     7381 agaatagtag acataatagc aacagacata caaactaaag aattacaaaa acaaattaca
     7441 aaaattcaaa attttcgggt ttattacagg gacagcagag atccactttg gccgcggctc
     7501 gaggggg
//
