[The description below was written by a language model from this plasmid's Addgene catalogue record and the feature table of its GenBank file.]
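Description:
LV-GFP is a third-generation-style, self-inactivating HIV-1 lentiviral vector built on the pLKO.1 backbone, in which a histone H2B-GFP fusion has been inserted as a nuclear fluorescent reporter. The full plasmid is about 7.5 kb. In bacteria it is maintained through a high-copy ColE1/pUC-type origin and selected with ampicillin via the beta-lactamase gene. An f1 origin and an SV40 origin are also present in the backbone, along with lac, T7 and T3 promoter remnants of the cloning vector.

The viral genome is transcribed in packaging cells from an RSV enhancer/promoter fused to a truncated 5' LTR. It carries the Psi packaging signal, the Rev response element for Rev-dependent nuclear export, and the cPPT/CTS element. It ends in a U3-deleted 3' LTR that silences LTR-driven transcription after integration, followed by an SV40 polyadenylation signal. Within this genome sit two expression units. The human PGK promoter drives human histone H2B joined upstream of EGFP, so transduced cells are marked by chromatin-bound green fluorescence in the nucleus. The catalogue entry links the histone to H2BC21, whereas the feature table labels it HIST1H2BJ. No mammalian drug-selection marker is annotated.

The second unit is the human U6 RNA polymerase III promoter retained from pLKO.1, which allows an shRNA to be expressed alongside the reporter. The depositor notes that an additional AgeI site rules out the usual AgeI-EcoRI hairpin cloning, but TRC library shRNAs can be moved in as AccI or SphI-SacII fragments. The associated publication used such vectors for tissue-specific transduction and RNAi in mouse embryos, with H2B-GFP identifying infected cells.
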