Addgene plasmid #25999: LV-GFP
Depositing lab: Elaine Fuchs. Depositing organization: Rockefeller University. Publication: Rapid functional dissection of genetic networks via tissue-specific transduction and RNAi in mouse embryos. Beronja S, Livshits G, Williams S, Fuchs E. Nat Med. 2010 Jul . 16(7):821-7. 10.1038/nm.2167 PubMed 20526348.
Backbone
  Vector backbone: pLKO.1
  Backbone size w/o insert (bp): 6380
  Vector type: Mammalian Expression, Lentiviral
Growth in bacteria
  Bacterial resistance: Ampicillin, 100 μg/mL
  Growth temperature: 37°C
  Growth strain: Stbl3
  Growth instructions: Stbl3
  Copy number: High Copy
Gene/Insert
  Gene/Insert name: H2B-GFP
  Species: H. sapiens (human); A. victoria
  Insert size (bp): 1131
  Entrez Gene: H2BC21 (a.k.a. GL105, H2B, H2B-GL105, H2B.1, H2BE, H2BFQ, H2BGL105, H2BQ, HIST2H2BE)
  Cloning method: Restriction Enzyme; 5′ cloning site BamHI (destroyed during cloning); 3′ cloning site NsiI (not destroyed)
  Sequencing primers: 5′ CCTTCACCGAGGGCCTATTTC
Terms and licenses: Academic/Nonprofit Terms; Industry Terms: Not Available to Industry
Depositor comments: Second AgeI site is introduced preventing AgeI-EcoRI shRNA subcloning. TRC library shRNAs can be subcloned as an AccI fragment or SphI-SacII fragment.
How to cite: LV-GFP was a gift from Elaine Fuchs (Addgene plasmid # 25999 ; http://n2t.net/addgene:25999 ; RRID:Addgene_25999)
