>Addgene plasmid #25999 | LV-GFP | addgene partial sequence | sequence record 32060 | 25999 with SV40pA-R
ACAAGTTCCTCTCACTCTCTGATATTCATTTCTTTGCAAGTTATAAATACTGAATAATAAGATGACATGA
ACTACTACTGCTAGAGATTTTCCACACTGACTAAAAGGGTCTGAGGGATCTCTAGTTACCAGAGTCACAC
AACAGACGGGCACACACTACTTGAAGCACTCAAGGCAAGCTTTATTGAGGCTTAAGCAGTGGGTTCCCTA
GTTAGCCAGAGAGCTCCCAGGCTCAGATCTGGTCTAACCAGAGAGACCCAGTACAAGCAAAAAGCAGATC
TTGTCTTCGTTGGGAGTGAATTAGCCCTTCCAGTCCCCCCTTTTCTTTTAAAAAGTGGCTAAGATCTACA
GCTGCCTTGTAAGTCATTGGTCTTAAAGGTACCGATGCATTTACTTGTACAGCTCGTCCATGCCGAGAGT
GATCCCGGCGGCGGTCACGAACTCCAGCAGGACCATGTGATCGCGCTTCTCGTTGGGGTCTTTGCTCAGG
GCGGACTGGGTGCTCAGGTAGTGGTTGTCGGGCAGCAGCACGGGGCCGTCGCCGATGGGGGTGTTCTGCT
GGTAGTGGTCGGCGAGCTGCACGCTGCCGTCCTCGATGTTGTGGCGGATCTTGAAGTTCACCTTGATGCC
GTTCTTCTGCTTGTCGGCCATGATATAGACGTTGTGGCTGTTGTAGTTGTACTCCAGCTTGTGCCCCAGG
ATGTTGCCGTCCTCCTTGAAGTCGATGCCCTTCAGCTCGATGCGGTTCACCAGGGTGTCGCCCTCGAACT
TCACCTCGGCGCGGGTC
