>Addgene plasmid #25999 | LV-GFP | addgene partial sequence | sequence record 106410 | hPGK-F 5'-GTGTTCCGCATTCTGCAAG-3'
GTCGGCTCCCTCGTTGACCGAATCACCGACCTCTCTCCCCAGGGGGATCTACCATGCCAGAGCCAGCGAA
GTCTGCTCCCGCCCCGAAAAAGGGCTCCAAGAAGGCGGTGACTAAGGCGCAGAAGAAAGGCGGCAAGAAG
CGCAAGCGCAGCCGCAAGGAGAGCTATTCCATCTATGTGTACAAGGTTCTGAAGCAGGTCCACCCTGACA
CCGGCATTTCGTCCAAGGCCATGGGCATCATGAACTCGTTTGTGAACGACATTTTCGAGCGCATCGCAGG
TGAGGCTTCCCGCCTGGCGCATTACAACAAGCGCTCGACCATCACCTCCAGGGAGATCCAGACGGCCGTG
CGCCTGCTGCTGCCTGGGGAGTTGGCCAAGCACGCCGTGTCCGAGGGTACTAAGGCCATCACCAAGTACA
CCAGCGCTAAGGATCCACCGGTCGCCACCATGGTGAGCAAGGGCGAGGAGCTGTTCACCGGGGTGGTGCC
CATCCTGGTCGAGCTGGACGGCGACGTAAACNGCCACAAGTTCAGCGTGTCCGGCGAGGGCGAGGGCGAT
GCCACCTACGGCAAGCTGACCCTGAAGTTCATCTGCACCACCGGCAAGCTGCCCGTGCCCTGGCCCACCC
TCGTGACCACCCTGACCTACGGCGTGCAGTGCTTCAGCCGCTACCCCGACCACATGAAGCAGCACGACTT
CTTCAAGTCCGCCATGCCCGAAGGCTACGTCCAGGA
